>Addgene plasmid #119964 | 6CVZ (RFWD3) | addgene full sequence | sequence record 232688 | Addgene NGS Result
ATCATGGAGATAATTAAAATGATAACCATCTCGCAAATAAATAAGTATTTTACTGTTTTCGTAACAGTTT
TGTAATAAAAAAACCTATAAATATTCCGGATTATTCATACCGTCCCACCATCGGGCGCGGATCTCGGTCC
GAAAACCATGCATCATCATCATCATCACAGCAGCGGCAGAGAAAACTTGTATTTCCAGGGCTCACCCTCC
AGCCAGGGCCAGCACAAGCACAAGTACCACTTCCAAAAGACCTTCACAGTATCTCAGGCAGGAAACTGCC
GGATCATGGCATACTGTGATGCTCTGAGCTGCCTGGTGATATCACAGCCTTCTCCTCAGGCCTCTTTTCT
TCCAGGCTTTGGTGTTAAGATGTTGAGTACTGCCAACATGAAGAGCAGTCAGTACATTCCGATGCATGGC
AAACAGATCCGTGGACTGGCGTTTAGCAGTTACCTCAGAGGCTTGCTACTCTCTGCTTCCCTAGACAACA
CTATTAAACTGACCAGCCTGGAGACAAATACCGTGGTCCAGACTTATAATGCTGGACGTCCTGTCTGGAG
CTGTTGCTGGTGTCTTGATGAGGCTAACTACATCTATGCTGGACTGGCCAATGGTTCAATTCTGGTATAT
GACGTGCGAAACACGAGCAGTCATGTGCAGGAGTTAGTAGCTCAGAAAGCCAGATGCCCACTGGTCTCCC
TGTCATACATGCCCAGAGCTGCCTCAGCTGCATTTCCATATGGTGGGGTGCTGGCTGGAACCTTGGAGGA
TGCTTCATTCTGGGAACAGAAAATGGACTTTTCTCATTGGCCTCATGTGCTGCCCTTGGAGCCAGGGGGC
TGCATAGACTTTCAGACAGAGAACAGCTCCCGGCACTGTCTTGTGACCTACAGGCCTGATAAAAATCACA
CCACCATACGAAGTGTGCTGATGGAAATGTCCTACCGACTGGATGACACTGGAAATCCAATCTGCTCCTG
CCAGCCTGTACATACATTTTTTGGAGGACCTACTTGCAAACTATTGACCAAAAATGCCATTTTCCAAAGC
CCAGAGAATGATGGCAACATCCTGGTGTGTACTGGGGATGAAGCAGCAAATTCTGCCCTGCTGTGGGATG
CTGCCAGTGGCTCGTTGCTCCAGGACCTACAGACCGATCAGCCTGTGTTGGACATCTGCCCATTTGAGGT
GAACCGTAACAGCTACTTGGCTACCTTAACAGAGAAGATGGTCCACATCTATAAGTGGGAGTGATGACGA
AGCTTGTCGAGAAGTACTAGAGGATCATAATCAGCCATACCACATTTGTAGAGGTTTTACTTGCTTTAAA
AAACCTCCCACACCTCCCCCTGAACCTGAAACATAAAATGAATGCAATTGTTGTTGTTAACTTGTTTATT
GCAGCTTATAATGGTTACAAATAAAGCAATAGCATCACAAATTTCACAAATAAAGCATTTTTTTCACTGC
ATTCTAGTTGTGGTTTGTCCAAACTCATCAATGTATCTTATCATGTCTGGATCTGATCACTGATATCGCC
TAGGAGATCCGAACCAGATAAGTGAAATCTAGTTCCAAACTATTTTGTCATTTTTAATTTTCGTATTAGC
TTACGACGCTACACCCAGTTCCCATCTATTTTGTCACTCTTCCCTAAATAATCCTTAAAAACTCCATTTC
CACCCCTCCCAGTTCCCAACTATTTTGTCCGCCCACAGCGGGGCATTTTTCTTCCTGTTATGTTTTTAAT
CAAACATCCTGCCAACTCCATGTGACAAACCGTCATCTTCGGCTACTTTTTCTCTGTCACAGAATGAAAA
TTTTTCTGTCATCTCTTCGTTATTAATGTTTGTAATTGACTGAATATCAACGCTTATTTGCAGCCTGAAT
GGCGAATGGG
[124 nt withheld, positions 1901-2024]
C
[91 nt withheld, positions 2026-2116]
A
[49 nt withheld, positions 2118-2166]
CCTTTGACGTTGGAGTCCACGTTCTT
[37 nt withheld, positions 2193-2229]
ACCCTATCTCGGTCTATTCTTTTGATTTATAAGGGATTTTGCCGATTTCGGCCTATTGGTTAAAAAATGA
GCTGATTTAACAAAAATTTAACGCGAATTTTAACAAAATATTAACGCTTACAATTTAGGTGGCACTTTTC
GGGGAAATGTGCGCGGAACCCCTATTTGTTTATTTTTCTAAATACATTCAAATATGTATCCGCTCATGAG
ACAATAACCCTGATAAATGCTTCAATAATATTGAAAAAGGAAGAGTATGAGTATTCAACATTTCCGTGTC
GCCCTTATTCCCTTTTTTGCGGCATTTTGCCTTCCTGTTTTTGCTCACCCAGAAACGCTGGTGAAAGTAA
AAGATGCTGAAGATCAGTTGGGTGCACGAGTGGGTTACATCGAACTGGATCTCAACAGCGGTAAGATCCT
TGAGAGTTTTCGCCCCGAAGAACGTTTTCCAATGATGAGCACTTTTAAAGTTCTGCTATGTGGCGCGGTA
TTATCCCGTATTGACGCCGGGCAAGAGCAACTCGGTCGCCGCATACACTATTCTCAGAATGACTTGGTTG
AGTACTCACCAGTCACAGAAAAGCATCTTACGGATGGCATGACAGTAAGAGAATTATGCAGTGCTGCCAT
AACCATGAGTGATAACACTGCGGCCAACTTACTTCTGACAACGATCGGAGGACCGAAGGAGCTAACCGCT
TTTTTGCACAACATGGGGGATCATGTAACTCGCCTTGATCGTTGGGAACCGGAGCTGAATGAAGCCATAC
CAAACGACGAGCGTGACACCACGATGCCTGTAGCAATGGCAACAACGTTGCGCAAACTATTAACTGGCGA
ACTACTTACTCTAGCTTCCCGGCAACAATTAATAGACTGGATGGAGGCGGATAAAGTTGCAGGACCACTT
CTGCGCTCGGCCCTTCCGGCTGGCTGGTTTATTGCTGATAAATCTGGAGCCGGTGAGCGTGGGTCTCGCG
GTATCATTGCAGCACTGGGGCCAGATGGTAAGCCCTCCCGTATCGTAGTTATCTACACGACGGGGAGTCA
GGCAACTATGGATGAACGAAATAGACAGATCGCTGAGATAGGTGCCTCACTGATTAAGCATTGGTAACTG
TCAGACCAAGTTTACTCATATATACTTTAGATTGATTTAAAACTTCATTTTTAATTTAAAAGGATCTAGG
TGAAGATCCTTTTTGATAATCTCATGACCAAAATCCCTTAACGTGAGTTTTCGTTCCACTGAGCGTCAGA
CCCCGTAGAAAAGATCAAAGGATCTTCTTGAGATCCTTTTTTTCTGCGCGTAATCTGCTGCTTGCAAACA
AAAAAACCACCGCTACCAGCGGTGGTTTGTTTGCCGGATCAAGAGCTACCAACTCTTTTTCCGAAGGTAA
CTGGCTTCAGCAGAGCGCAGATACCAAATACTGTTCTTCTAGTGTAGCCGTAGTTAGGCCACCACTTCAA
GAACTCTGTAGCACCGCCTACATACCTCGCTCTGCTAATCCTGTTACCAGTGGCTGCTGCCAGTGGCGAT
AAGTCGTGTCTTACCGGGTTGGACTCAAGACGATAGTTACCGGATAAGGCGCAGCGGTCGGGCTGAACGG
GGGGTTCGTGCACACAGCCCAGCTTGGAGCGAACGACCTACACCGAACTGAGATACCTACAGCGTGAGCT
ATGAGAAAGCGCCACGCTTCCCGAAGGGAGAAAGGCGGACAGGTATCCGGTAAGCGGCAGGGTCGGAACA
GGAGAGCGCACGAGGGAGCTTCCAGGGGGAAACGCCTGGTATCTTTATAGTCCTGTCGGGTTTCGCCACC
TCTGACTTGAGCGTCGATTTTTGTGATGCTCGTCAGGGGGGCGGAGCCTATGGAAAAACGCCAGCAACGC
GGCCTTTTTACGGTTCCTGGCCTTTTGCTGGCCTTTTGCTCACATGTTCTTTCCTGCGTTATCCCCTGAT
TCTGTGGATAACCGTATTACCGCCTTTGAGTGAGCTGATACCGCTCGCCGCAGCCGAACGACCGAGCGCA
GCGAGTCAGTGAGCGAGGAAGCGGAAGAGCGCCTGATGCGGTATTTTCTCCTTACGCATCTGTGCGGTAT
TTCACACCGCATAGACCAGCCGCGTAACCTGGCAAAATCGGTTACGGTTGAGTAATAAATGGATGCCCTG
CGTAAGCGGGTGTGGGCGGACAATAAAGTCTTAAACTGAACAAAATAGATCTAAACTATGACAATAAAGT
CTTAAACTAGACAGAATAGTTGTAAACTGAAATCAGTCCAGTTATGCTGTGAAAAAGCATACTGGACTTT
TGTTATGGCTAAAGCAAACTCTTCATTTTCTGAAGTGCAAATTGCCCGTCGTATTAAAGAGGGGCGTGGC
CAAGGGCATGGTAAAGACTATATTCGCGGCGTTGTGACAATTTACCGAACAACTCCGCGGCCGGGAAGCC
GATCTCGGCTTGAACGAATTGTTAGGTGGCGGTACTTGGGTCGATATCAAAGTGCATCACTTCTTCCCGT
ATGCCCAACTTTGTATAGAGAGCCACTGCGGGATCGTCACCGTAATCTGCTTGCACGTAGATCACATAAG
CACCAAGCGCGTTGGCCTCATGCTTGAGCAGATTGATGAGCGCGGTGGCAATGCCCTGCCTCCGGTGCTC
GCCGGAGACTGCGAGATCATAGATATAGATCTCACTACGCGGCTGCTCAAACTTGGGCAGAACGTAAGCC
GCGAGAGCGCCAACAACCGCTTCTTGGTCGAAGGCAGCAAGCGCGATGAATGTCTTACTACGGAGCAAGT
TCCCGAGGTAATCGGAGTCCGGCTGATGTTGGGAGTAGGTGGCTACGTCTCCGAACTCACGACCGAAAAG
ATCAAGAGCAGCCCGCATGGATTTGACTTGGTCAGGGCCGAGCCTACATGTGCGAATGATGCCCATACTT
GAGCCACCTAACTTTGTTTTAGGGCGACTGCCCTGCTGCGTAACATCGTTGCTGCTCCATAACATCAAAC
ATCGACCCACGGCGTAACGCGCTTGCTGCTTGGATGCCCGAGGCATAGACTGTACAAAAAAACAGTCATA
ACAAGCCATGAAAACCGCCACTGCGCCGTTACCACCGCTGCGTTCGGTCAAGGTTCTGGACCAGTTGCGT
GAGCGCATACGCTACTTGCATTACAGTTTACGAACCGAACAGGCTTATGTCAACTGGGTTCGTGCCTTCA
TCCGTTTCCACGGTGTGCGTCACCCGGCAACCTTGGGCAGCAGCGAAGTCGAGGCATTTCTGTCCTGGCT
GGCGAACGAGCGCAAGGTTTCGGTCTCCACGCATCGTCAGGCATTGGCGGCCTTGCTGTTCTTCTACGGC
AAGGTGCTGTGCACGGATCTGCCCTGGCTTCAGGAGATCGGAAGACCTCGGCCGTCGCGGCGCTTGCCGG
TGGTGCTGACCCCGGATGAAGTGGTTCGCATCCTCGGTTTTCTGGAAGGCGAGCATCGTTTGTTCGCCCA
GGACTCTAGCTATAGTTCTAGTGGTTGGCTACGTATACTCCGGAATATTAATAG
Features (pLannotate 1.2.2; 16 found; start..end, strand, type, name):
      1..92      +  promoter       polyhedrin promoter: polh from Autographa californica; promoter for the baculovirus polyhedrin gene
    149..167     +  CDS            capTEV™ (fragment): composite tag for in vivo biotinylation, TEV protease cleavage, and 6xHis tagging
    202..1251    +  CDS            RFWD3 (fragment): RFWD3_HUMAN - Also known as RNF201 From Homo sapiens (Human).
   1283..1366    +  CDS            large T antigen (fragment): large T antigen from SV40 (simian virus 40)
   1389..1523    +  polyA_signal   SV40 poly(A) signal: SV40 polyadenylation signal
   1552..1717    -  mobile_element Tn7L: mini-Tn7 element (left end of the Tn7 transposon) Tn7
   1880..1896    +  CDS            lacZα (fragment): LacZα fragment of β-galactosidase; lacZ fragment
   1901..2355    +  rep_origin     f1 ori (sequence partly withheld): f1 bacteriophage origin of replication; arrow indicates direction of (+) strand synthesis
   2381..2485    +  promoter       AmpR promoter: bla
   2486..3346    +  CDS            AmpR: β-lactamase; bla; confers resistance to ampicillin, carbenicillin, and related antibiotics
   3517..4105    +  rep_origin     ori: high-copy-number ColE1/pMB1/pBR322/pUC origin of replication
   4291..4342    -  misc_feature   bom (fragment): basis of mobility region from pBR322
   4410..4634    -  mobile_element Tn7R: mini-Tn7 element (right end of the Tn7 transposon) Tn7
   4701..5234    -  CDS            GmR: gentamycin acetyltransferase; aacC1; confers resistance to gentamycin
   5404..5432    -  promoter       Pc promoter: intI1 (promoter lies within the coding sequence); class 1 integron promoter
   5410..5757    -  CDS            YPR2_ECOLX (fragment): Protein predicted: Swiss-Prot protein existence level 4. From Escherichia coli.
