[The description below was written by a language model from this plasmid's Addgene catalogue record and pLannotate feature annotations shown in this document.]
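Description:
6CVZ (RFWD3) is a baculovirus transfer (donor) plasmid built on the pFBOH-MHL backbone, a pFastBac-style vector from a structural genomics programme, and made for producing a fragment of human RFWD3 (also known as FANCW or RNF201) in insect cells for structure determination. In E. coli it replicates from a high-copy ColE1/pUC-type origin and is selected with ampicillin through the β-lactamase gene. An f1 origin and a remnant of the pBR322 bom region are also annotated in the 5.8 kb sequence.

The expression cassette is driven by the Autographa californica polyhedrin promoter, a very strong, very late baculoviral promoter. Downstream, the backbone supplies an N-terminal 6xHis tag followed by a TEV protease cleavage site, allowing affinity purification and then tag removal. The automated annotation labels this short region as a fragment of a composite TEV/His tag. The 1,050 bp RFWD3 insert, introduced by ligation-independent cloning, is annotated as a partial coding sequence rather than the full-length protein, consistent with a crystallisation construct corresponding to the deposited structure after which the plasmid is named. An SV40 polyadenylation signal terminates the transcript, and the small large T antigen fragment just before it is a remnant of that SV40 region.

The cassette, together with a gentamicin resistance gene expressed from the integron Pc promoter, lies between the Tn7L and Tn7R ends. This mini-Tn7 arrangement allows site-specific transposition into a bacmid in a suitable E. coli helper strain, and the recombinant bacmid is then used to generate baculovirus for protein production.
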