Addgene plasmid #119964: 6CVZ (RFWD3)
Purpose: Baculovirus expression for structure determination
Depositing lab: Cheryl Arrowsmith. Depositing organization: University of Toronto.
Backbone
  Vector backbone: pFBOH-MHL
  Backbone manufacturer: SGC (Addgene Plasmid #62304)
  Vector type: Baculovirus Expression
Growth in bacteria
  Bacterial resistance: Ampicillin, 100 μg/mL
  Growth temperature: 37°C
  Growth strain: DH5alpha
  Copy number: High Copy
Gene/Insert
  Gene/Insert name: RFWD3 (alt names: PDB ID: 6CVZ; BC002574)
  Species: H. sapiens (human)
  Insert size (bp): 1050
  Entrez Gene: RFWD3 (a.k.a. FANCW, RNF201)
  Promoter: Polyhedrin
  Tag / fusion protein: 6xHis-TEV (N terminal on backbone)
  Cloning method: Ligation Independent Cloning
  Sequencing primers: 5′ pFBOH-fwd (5'-CCGGATTATTCATACCGTCCCACCA-3'); 3′ pFBOH-rev (5'-CTGATTATGATCCTCTAGTACTTCT-3')
Terms and licenses: Academic/Nonprofit Terms; Industry Terms: Not Available to Industry
Depositor comments: N-Tag: MHHHHHHSSGRENLYFQG. RFWD3:YTC049-E07:C240603. SGC link: http://www.thesgc.org/structures/6CVZ/
How to cite: 6CVZ (RFWD3) was a gift from Cheryl Arrowsmith (Addgene plasmid # 119964 ; http://n2t.net/addgene:119964 ; RRID:Addgene_119964)
