>Addgene plasmid #119964 | 6CVZ (RFWD3) | depositor partial sequence | sequence record 227397 | Insert sequence
TCACCCTCCAGCCAGGGCCAGCACAAGCACAAGTACCACTTCCAAAAGACCTTCACAGTATCTCAGGCAG
GAAACTGCCGGATCATGGCATACTGTGATGCTCTGAGCTGCCTGGTGATATCACAGCCTTCTCCTCAGGC
CTCTTTTCTTCCAGGCTTTGGTGTTAAGATGTTGAGTACTGCCAACATGAAGAGCAGTCAGTACATTCCG
ATGCATGGCAAACAGATCCGTGGACTGGCGTTTAGCAGTTACCTCAGAGGCTTGCTACTCTCTGCTTCCC
TAGACAACACTATTAAACTGACCAGCCTGGAGACAAATACCGTGGTCCAGACTTATAATGCTGGACGTCC
TGTCTGGAGCTGTTGCTGGTGTCTTGATGAGGCTAACTACATCTATGCTGGACTGGCCAATGGTTCAATT
CTGGTATATGACGTGCGAAACACGAGCAGTCATGTGCAGGAGTTAGTAGCTCAGAAAGCCAGATGCCCAC
TGGTCTCCCTGTCATACATGCCCAGAGCTGCCTCAGCTGCATTTCCATATGGTGGGGTGCTGGCTGGAAC
CTTGGAGGATGCTTCATTCTGGGAACAGAAAATGGACTTTTCTCATTGGCCTCATGTGCTGCCCTTGGAG
CCAGGGGGCTGCATAGACTTTCAGACAGAGAACAGCTCCCGGCACTGTCTTGTGACCTACAGGCCTGATA
AAAATCACACCACCATACGAAGTGTGCTGATGGAAATGTCCTACCGACTGGATGACACTGGAAATCCAAT
CTGCTCCTGCCAGCCTGTACATACATTTTTTGGAGGACCTACTTGCAAACTATTGACCAAAAATGCCATT
TTCCAAAGCCCAGAGAATGATGGCAACATCCTGGTGTGTACTGGGGATGAAGCAGCAAATTCTGCCCTGC
TGTGGGATGCTGCCAGTGGCTCGTTGCTCCAGGACCTACAGACCGATCAGCCTGTGTTGGACATCTGCCC
ATTTGAGGTGAACCGTAACAGCTACTTGGCTACCTTAACAGAGAAGATGGTCCACATCTATAAGTGGGAG
